Addgene plasmid #11351: VP16-ER alpha
Depositing lab: Donald McDonnell. Publication: Dissection of the LXXLL nuclear receptor-coactivator interaction motif using combinatorial peptide libraries: discovery of peptide antagonists of estrogen receptors alpha and beta. Chang C, Norris JD, Gron H, Paige LA, Hamilton PT, Kenan DJ, Fowlkes D, McDonnell DP. Mol Cell Biol. 1999 Dec . 19(12):8226-39. PubMed 10567548.
Backbone
  Vector backbone: pVP16
  Backbone manufacturer: Clontech
  Backbone size w/o insert (bp): 3300
  Vector type: Mammalian Expression
Growth in bacteria
  Bacterial resistance: Ampicillin, 100 μg/mL
  Growth temperature: 37°C
  Growth strain: DH5alpha
  Copy number: High Copy
Gene/Insert
  Gene/Insert name: ER alpha
  Species: H. sapiens (human)
  Insert size (bp): 1800
  Entrez Gene: ESR1 (a.k.a. ER, ESR, ESRA, ESTRR, Era, NR3A1)
  Cloning method: Restriction Enzyme; 5′ cloning site EcoRI (not destroyed); 3′ cloning site EcoRI (not destroyed)
  Sequencing primers: 5′ SV40pro-F; 3′ SV40pA-R
Terms and licenses: Academic/Nonprofit Terms; Industry Terms: Not Available to Industry
How to cite: VP16-ER alpha was a gift from Donald McDonnell (Addgene plasmid # 11351 ; http://n2t.net/addgene:11351 ; RRID:Addgene_11351)
