[The description below was written by a language model from this plasmid's Addgene catalogue record and pLannotate feature annotations shown in this document.]
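Description:
VP16-ER alpha is a mammalian expression plasmid built on the Clontech pVP16 backbone, the activation-domain ("prey") vector of a mammalian two-hybrid system. It is propagated in E. coli as a high-copy plasmid through a ColE1/pUC-type origin and selected with ampicillin via the β-lactamase gene and its native promoter. The full sequencing record is about 5.1 kb, consistent with a roughly 3.3 kb backbone carrying a roughly 1.8 kb insert. Short remnants of rop, bom, lacI and a pBluescript-type polylinker appear in the annotation. These are leftover backbone fragments rather than functional elements.

The expression cassette is driven by the SV40 enhancer and early promoter. It encodes the herpes simplex virus VP16 transcriptional activation domain followed a few bases downstream by the human estrogen receptor alpha (ESR1) coding sequence, which was inserted at EcoRI sites that remain intact on both sides. This arrangement is expected to yield an N-terminal VP16–ERα fusion. The cassette ends with SV40-derived sequence, including a small large T antigen fragment and the SV40 polyadenylation signal. SP6 and T7 promoters flank the unit in convergent orientation.

In a two-hybrid assay, a fusion of this kind is co-transfected with a DNA-binding-domain fusion to a candidate partner and a matching reporter. Reporter activation then reflects recruitment of VP16–ERα to that partner. The associated publication concerns LXXLL coactivator-motif peptides and peptide antagonists of estrogen receptors alpha and beta, which suggests the plasmid was used to score interactions between ERα and such peptides in cells.
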