Features (pLannotate 1.2.2; 14 found; start..end, strand, type, name):
      1..36      +  CDS            rop (fragment): Rop protein, which maintains plasmids at low copy number; rop
    138..189     +  misc_feature   bom (fragment): basis of mobility region from pBR322
    252..270     +  promoter       SP6 promoter: promoter for bacteriophage SP6 RNA polymerase
    285..590     +  promoter       SV40 promoter: SV40 enhancer and early promoter
    641..874     +  CDS            VP16 AD: transcriptional activation domain of herpes simplex virus protein VP16 (Triezenberg et al., 1988; Cousens et al., 1989); UL48
    881..2665    +  CDS            ESR1 (sequence withheld): ESR1_HUMAN - Also known as ESR, NR3A1. Experimental evidence at protein level: Swiss-Prot protein existence level 1. [Isoform 3]: Involved in activation of NOS3 and endothelial nitric oxide production (PubMed:21937726). Isoforms lacking one or several functional domains are thought to modulate transcriptional activity by competitive ligand or DNA binding and/or heterodimerization with the full-length receptor (PubMed:10970861). Binds to ERE and inhibits isoform 1 (PubMed:10970861). From Homo sapiens (Human).
   2670..2696    -  misc_feature   MCS (fragment): pBluescript multiple cloning site
   2730..2815    +  CDS            large T antigen (fragment): large T antigen from SV40 (simian virus 40)
   2838..2972    +  polyA_signal   SV40 poly(A) signal: SV40 polyadenylation signal
   2983..3001    -  promoter       T7 promoter: promoter for bacteriophage T7 RNA polymerase
   3023..3076    -  CDS            lacI (fragment): lac repressor; lacI; The lac repressor binds to the lac operator to inhibit transcription in E. coli. This inhibition can be relieved by adding lactose or isopropyl-β-D-thiogalactopyranoside (IPTG).
   3259..3847    -  rep_origin     ori: high-copy-number ColE1/pMB1/pBR322/pUC origin of replication
   4018..4878    -  CDS            AmpR: β-lactamase; bla; confers resistance to ampicillin, carbenicillin, and related antibiotics
   4879..4983    -  promoter       AmpR promoter: bla
>Addgene plasmid #11351 | VP16-ER alpha | addgene full sequence | sequence record 162852 | Addgene next-generation full plasmid sequencing result
CTCGCGCGTTTCGGTGATGACGGTGAAAACCTCTGACACATGCAGCTCCCGGAGACGGTCACAGCTTGTC
TGTAAGCGGATGCCGGGAGCAGACAAGCCCGTCAGGGCGCGTCAGCGGGTGTTGGCGGGTGTCGGGGCTG
GCTTAACTATGCGGCATCAGAGCAGATTGTACTGAGAGTGCACCATATGGACATATTGTCGTTAGAACGC
GGCTACAATTAATACATAACCTTATGTATCATACACATACGATTTAGGTGACACTATAGAACTCGATGTG
GAATGTGTGTCAGTTAGGGTGTGGAAAGTCCCCAGGCTCCCCAGCAGGCAGAAGTATGCAAAGCATGCAT
CTCAATTAGTCAGCAAGGAAAGTCCCCAGGCTCCCCAGCAGGCAGAAGTATGCAAAGCATGCATCTCAAT
TAGTCAGCAACCATAGTCCCGCCCCTAACTCCGCCCATCCCGCCCCTAACTCCGCCCAGTTCCGCCCATT
CTCCGCCCCATGGCTGACTAATTTTTTTTATTTATGCAGAGGCCGAGGCCGCCTCGGCCTCTGAGCTATT
CCAGAAGTAGTGAAGAGGCTTTTTTGGAGGAGATCTAAGCTAGCGCCGCCACCATGGGCCCTAAAAAGAA
GCGTAAAGTCGCCCCCCCGACCGATGTCAGCCTGGGGGACGAGCTCCACTTAGACGGCGAGGACGTGGCG
ATGGCGCATGCCGACGCGCTAGACGATTTCGATCTGGACATGTTGGGGGACGGGGATTCCCCGGGTCCGG
GATTTACCCCCCACGACTCCGCCCCCTACGGCGCTCTGGATATGGCCGACTTCGAGTTTGAGCAGATGTT
TACCGATGCCCTTGGAATTGACGAGTACGGTGGGGAATTC
[1785 nt withheld, positions 881-2665]
TGAGATCGAATTCCTGCAGCCCGGGGGATCCGTCGACGCGTCTGCAGAAGCTTCTAGATAAGTAATGATC
ATAATCAGCCATATCACATCTGTAGAGGTTTTACTTGCTTTAAAAAACCTCCCACACCTCCCCCTGAACC
TGAAACATAAAATGAATGCAATTGTTGTTGTTAACTTGTTTATTGCAGCTTATAATGGTTACAAATAAAG
CAATAGCATCACAAATTTCACAAATAAAGCATTTTTTTCACTGCATTCTAGTTGTGGTTTGTCCAAACTC
ATCAATGTATCTTATCATGTCTGGATCTGCCGGTCTCCCTATAGTGAGTCGTATTAATTTCGATAAGCCA
GGTTAACCTGCATTAATGAATCGGCCAACGCGCGGGGAGAGGCGGTTTGCGTATTGGGCGCTCTTCCGCT
TCCTCGCTCACTGACTCGCTGCGCTCGGTCGTTCGGCTGCGGCGAGCGGTATCAGCTCACTCAAAGGCGG
TAATACGGTTATCCACAGAATCAGGGGATAACGCAGGAAAGAACATGTGAGCAAAAGGCCAGCAAAAGGC
CAGGAACCGTAAAAAGGCCGCGTTGCTGGCGTTTTTCCATAGGCTCCGCCCCCCTGACGAGCATCACAAA
AATCGACGCTCAAGTCAGAGGTGGCGAAACCCGACAGGACTATAAAGATACCAGGCGTTTCCCCCTGGAA
GCTCCCTCGTGCGCTCTCCTGTTCCGACCCTGCCGCTTACCGGATACCTGTCCGCCTTTCTCCCTTCGGG
AAGCGTGGCGCTTTCTCATAGCTCACGCTGTAGGTATCTCAGTTCGGTGTAGGTCGTTCGCTCCAAGCTG
GGCTGTGTGCACGAACCCCCCGTTCAGCCCGACCGCTGCGCCTTATCCGGTAACTATCGTCTTGAGTCCA
ACCCGGTAAGACACGACTTATCGCCACTGGCAGCAGCCACTGGTAACAGGATTAGCAGAGCGAGGTATGT
AGGCGGTGCTACAGAGTTCTTGAAGTGGTGGCCTAACTACGGCTACACTAGAAGAACAGTATTTGGTATC
TGCGCTCTGCTGAAGCCAGTTACCTTCGGAAAAAGAGTTGGTAGCTCTTGATCCGGCAAACAAACCACCG
CTGGTAGCGGTGGTTTTTTTGTTTGCAAGCAGCAGATTACGCGCAGAAAAAAAGGATCTCAAGAAGATCC
TTTGATCTTTTCTACGGGGTCTGACGCTCAGTGGAACGAAAACTCACGTTAAGGGATTTTGGTCATGAGA
TTATCAAAAAGGATCTTCACCTAGATCCTTTTAAATTAAAAATGAAGTTTTAAATCAATCTAAAGTATAT
ATGAGTAAACTTGGTCTGACAGTTACCAATGCTTAATCAGTGAGGCACCTATCTCAGCGATCTGTCTATT
TCGTTCATCCATAGTTGCCTGACTCCCCGTCGTGTAGATAACTACGATACGGGAGGGCTTACCATCTGGC
CCCAGTGCTGCAATGATACCGCGAGACCCACGCTCACCGGCTCCAGATTTATCAGCAATAAACCAGCCAG
CCGGAAGGGCCGAGCGCAGAAGTGGTCCTGCAACTTTATCCGCCTCCATCCAGTCTATTAATTGTTGCCG
GGAAGCTAGAGTAAGTAGTTCGCCAGTTAATAGTTTGCGCAACGTTGTTGCCATTGCTACAGGCATCGTG
GTGTCACGCTCGTCGTTTGGTATGGCTTCATTCAGCTCCGGTTCCCAACGATCAAGGCGAGTTACATGAT
CCCCCATGTTGTGCAAAAAAGCGGTTAGCTCCTTCGGTCCTCCGATCGTTGTCAGAAGTAAGTTGGCCGC
AGTGTTATCACTCATGGTTATGGCAGCACTGCATAATTCTCTTACTGTCATGCCATCCGTAAGATGCTTT
TCTGTGACTGGTGAGTACTCAACCAAGTCATTCTGAGAATAGTGTATGCGGCGACCGAGTTGCTCTTGCC
CGGCGTCAATACGGGATAATACCGCGCCACATAGCAGAACTTTAAAAGTGCTCATCATTGGAAAACGTTC
TTCGGGGCGAAAACTCTCAAGGATCTTACCGCTGTTGAGATCCAGTTCGATGTAACCCACTCGTGCACCC
AACTGATCTTCAGCATCTTTTACTTTCACCAGCGTTTCTGGGTGAGCAAAAACAGGAAGGCAAAATGCCG
CAAAAAAGGGAATAAGGGCGACACGGAAATGTTGAATACTCATACTCTTCCTTTTTCAATATTATTGAAG
CATTTATCAGGGTTATTGTCTCATGAGCGGATACATATTTGAATGTATTTAGAAAAATAAACAAATAGGG
GTTCCGCGCACATTTCCCCGAAAAGTGCCACCTGACGTCTAAGAAACCATTATTATCATGACATTAACCT
ATAAAAATAGGCGTATCACGAGGCCCTTTCGT
