>Addgene plasmid #11351 | VP16-ER alpha | addgene partial sequence | sequence record 18235 | 11351 with SV40pa-R
AACAACAACAATTGCATTCATTTTATGTTTCAGGTTCAGGGGGAGGTGTGGGAGGTTTTTTAAAGCAAGT
AAAACCTCTACAGATGTGATATGGCTGATTATGATCATTACTTATCTAGAAGCTTCTGCAGACGCGTCGA
CGGATCCCCCGGGCTGCAGGAATTCGATCTCA
[626 nt withheld, positions 173-798]
