>Addgene plasmid #11351 | VP16-ER alpha | addgene partial sequence | sequence record 18236 | 11351 with SV40pro-F
AGTGTGAAGAGGCTTTTTTGGAGGAGATCTAAGCTAGCGCCGCCACCATGGGCCCTAAAAAGAAGCGTAA
AGTCGCCCCCCCGACCGATGTCAGCCTGGGGGACGAGCTCCACTTAGACGGCGAGGACGTGGCGATGGCG
CATGCCGACGCGCTAGACGATTTCGATCTGGACATGTTGGGGGACGGGGATTCCCCGGGTCCGGGATTTA
CCCCCCACGACTCCGCCCCCTACGGCGCTCTGGATATGGCCGACTTCGAGTTTGAGCAGATGTTTACCGA
TGCCCTTGGAATTGACGAGTACGGTGGGGAATTC
[478 nt withheld, positions 315-792]
TG
